Addgene plasmid #141813: TFORF1328
Purpose: Lentiviral vector for overexpressing transcription factor ORFs with unique 24-bp barcodes. Barcodes facilitate identification of transcription factors in pooled screens.
Depositing lab: Feng Zhang. Depositing organization: Broad Institute. Publication: A transcription factor atlas of directed differentiation. Joung J, Ma S, Tay T, Geiger-Schuller KR, Kirchgatterer PC, Verdine VK, Guo B, Arias-Garcia MA, Allen WE, Singh A, Kuksenko O, Abudayyeh OO, Gootenberg JS, Fu Z, Macrae RK, Buenrostro JD, Regev A, Zhang F. Cell. 2023 Jan 5;186(1):209-229.e26. doi: 10.1016/j.cell.2022.11.026. PubMed 36608654.
Backbone
  Vector backbone: pLX_TRC317
  Backbone manufacturer: Broad Institute Genetic Perturbation Platform
  Backbone size w/o insert (bp): 8264
  Vector type: Mammalian Expression, Lentiviral
  Selectable markers: Puromycin
Growth in bacteria
  Bacterial resistance: Ampicillin, 100 μg/mL
  Growth temperature: 37°C
  Growth strain: NEB Stable
  Copy number: High Copy
Gene/Insert
  Gene/Insert name: TFAP2A
  Species: H. sapiens (human)
  Insert size (bp): 1403
  Entrez Gene: TFAP2A (a.k.a. AP-2, AP-2alpha, AP2TF, BOFS, TFAP2)
  Promoter: EF1a
  Cloning method: Unknown
  Sequencing primers: 5′ GGGTGGAGACTGAAGTTAGGCCAG; 3′ CACATAGCGTAAAAGGAGCAACATAG
Terms and licenses: Academic/Nonprofit Terms; Industry Terms: Not Available to Industry
Depositor comments: NM_001042425,ENST00000319516 . The transcription factor ORF portion of this plasmid was synthesized by Genewiz. Please test multiple small colonies in case of plasmid recombination. To make this collection available in a timely manner, a portion of this collection was not fully sequenced by Addgene. If an Addgene verified full plasmid sequence is not available, please contact us prior to placing an order to request the full sequence.
How to cite: TFORF1328 was a gift from Feng Zhang (Addgene plasmid # 141813 ; http://n2t.net/addgene:141813 ; RRID:Addgene_141813)
