[The description below was written by a language model from this plasmid's Addgene catalogue record and pLannotate feature annotations shown in this document.]
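Description:
TFORF1328 is a lentiviral mammalian expression plasmid built on the pLX_TRC317 backbone and carrying the human transcription factor TFAP2A (AP-2α) as its open reading frame. It belongs to a barcoded transcription factor ORF collection in which each construct bears a unique 24-bp barcode, so that the factor delivered to a cell can be identified in pooled overexpression screens. The feature table does not annotate the barcode, so its position is not stated. In bacteria the plasmid is maintained through a high-copy ColE1/pUC-type origin and an ampicillin resistance gene. An f1 origin and remnants of a lac/T7/T3 cloning region are also present. The depositor notes that the ORF was synthesized and that the plasmid may recombine, as can occur with LTR-containing vectors.

The transfer cassette has a third-generation, self-inactivating layout. An RSV promoter drives a truncated HIV-1 5' LTR, followed by the Ψ packaging signal with a gag fragment, the Rev response element and a cPPT/CTS. It ends with a ΔU3 3' LTR and a downstream SV40 polyadenylation signal. Within the proviral region there are two expression units. An SV40 early promoter/origin drives puromycin N-acetyltransferase for selection of transduced cells, and a strong constitutive EF-1α promoter drives the TFAP2A coding sequence. A WPRE downstream of the ORF enhances transcript stability and expression. Short annotated hits to a U6 promoter, small t antigen and Rev are only fragments and are probably not functional elements. The construct is intended for making lentivirus to stably overexpress TFAP2A, individually or within pooled screens such as directed differentiation studies.
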