Features (pLannotate 1.2.2; 31 found; start..end, strand, type, name):
      5..231     +  promoter       RSV promoter: Rous sarcoma virus enhancer/promoter
    232..412     +  LTR            5' LTR (truncated): truncated 5' long terminal repeat (LTR) from HIV-1
    459..584     +  misc_feature   HIV-1 Ψ: packaging signal of human immunodeficiency virus type 1
    568..931     +  CDS            HIV-1 gag (fragment): gag protein from human immunodeficiency virus 1; gag
   1077..1310    +  misc_feature   RRE: The Rev response element (RRE) of HIV-1 allows for Rev-dependent mRNA export from the nucleus to the cytoplasm.
   1687..1713    +  CDS            Rev (fragment): human immunodeficiency virus 1 (HIV-1) Rev protein; rev; enhances nuclear export of unspliced and incompletely spliced viral mRNAs
   1720..1743    +  promoter       SV40 promoter (fragment): SV40 early promoter
   1744..1815    +  promoter       SV40 promoter (fragment): SV40 enhancer and early promoter
   1839..1974    +  rep_origin     SV40 ori: SV40 origin of replication
   2020..2616    +  CDS            PuroR (fragment): puromycin N-acetyltransferase; pac from Streptomyces; confers resistance to puromycin
   2665..2782    +  misc_feature   cPPT/CTS: central polypurine tract and central termination sequence of HIV-1
   2847..2913    +  CDS            small t antigen (fragment): SV40 (simian virus 40) small t antigen
   2920..4098    +  promoter       EF-1α promoter: strong constitutive promoter for human elongation factor EF-1α
   4130..5413    +  CDS            TFAP2A: AP2A_HUMAN - Also known as AP2TF, TFAP2. Experimental evidence at protein level: Swiss-Prot protein existence level 1. Sequence-specific DNA-binding protein that interacts with inducible viral and cellular enhancer elements to regulate transcription of selected genes. AP-2 factors bind to the consensus sequence 5'-GCCNNNGGC-3' and activate genes involved in a large spectrum of important biological functions including proper eye, face, body wall, limb and neural tube development. They also suppress a number of genes including MCAM/MUC18, C/EBP alpha and MYC. AP-2-alpha is the only AP-2 protein
   5429..5482    +  promoter       U6 promoter (fragment): RNA polymerase III promoter for human U6 snRNA
   5524..6112    +  misc_feature   WPRE: woodchuck hepatitis virus posttranscriptional regulatory element
   6163..6182    +  misc_feature   cPPT/CTS (fragment): central polypurine tract and central termination sequence of HIV-1
   6184..6417    +  LTR            3' LTR (ΔU3): self-inactivating 3' long terminal repeat (LTR) from HIV-1
   6495..6616    +  polyA_signal   SV40 poly(A) signal: SV40 polyadenylation signal
   6656..6791    +  rep_origin     SV40 ori: SV40 origin of replication
   6812..6830    -  promoter       T7 promoter: promoter for bacteriophage T7 RNA polymerase
   6838..6993    +  CDS            lacZα (fragment): LacZα fragment of β-galactosidase; lacZ fragment
   6998..7426    +  rep_origin     f1 ori (sequence partly withheld): f1 bacteriophage origin of replication; arrow indicates direction of (+) strand synthesis
   7479..7583    +  promoter       AmpR promoter: bla
   7584..8444    +  CDS            AmpR: β-lactamase; bla; confers resistance to ampicillin, carbenicillin, and related antibiotics
   8615..9203    +  rep_origin     ori: high-copy-number ColE1/pMB1/pBR322/pUC origin of replication
   9386..9478    +  CDS            lacI (fragment): lac repressor; lacI; The lac repressor binds to the lac operator to inhibit transcription in E. coli. This inhibition can be relieved by adding lactose or isopropyl-β-D-thiogalactopyranoside (IPTG).
   9491..9512    +  protein_bind   CAP binding site: CAP binding activates transcription in the presence of cAMP. E. coli catabolite activator protein
   9527..9557    +  promoter       lac promoter: promoter for the E. coli lac operon
   9565..9581    +  protein_bind   lac operator: The lac repressor binds to the lac operator to inhibit transcription in E. coli. This inhibition can be relieved by adding lactose or isopropyl-β-D-thiogalactopyranoside (IPTG). lac repressor encoded by lacI
   9626..9644    +  promoter       T3 promoter: promoter for bacteriophage T3 RNA polymerase
>Addgene plasmid #141813 | TFORF1328 | addgene full sequence | sequence record 391424 | Addgene NGS Result
TTAATGTAGTCTTATGCAATACTCTTGTAGTCTTGCAACATGGTAACGATGAGTTAGCAACATGCCTTAC
AAGGAGAGAAAAAGCACCGTGCATGCCGATTGGTGGAAGTAAGGTGGTACGATCGTGCCTTATTAGGAAG
GCAACAGACGGGTCTGACATGGATTGGACGAACCACTGAATTGCCGCATTGCAGAGATATTGTATTTAAG
TGCCTAGCTCGATACATAAACGGGTCTCTCTGGTTAGACCAGATCTGAGCCTGGGAGCTCTCTGGCTAAC
TAGGGAACCCACTGCTTAAGCCTCAATAAAGCTTGCCTTGAGTGCTTCAAGTAGTGTGTGCCCGTCTGTT
GTGTGACTCTGGTAACTAGAGATCCCTCAGACCCTTTTAGTCAGTGTGGAAAATCTCTAGCAGTGGCGCC
CGAACAGGGACTTGAAAGCGAAAGGGAAACCAGAGGAGCTCTCTCGACGCAGGACTCGGCTTGCTGAAGC
GCGCACGGCAAGAGGCGAGGGGCGGCGACTGGTGAGTACGCCAAAAATTTTGACTAGCGGAGGCTAGAAG
GAGAGAGATGGGTGCGAGAGCGTCAGTATTAAGCGGGGGAGAATTAGATCGCGATGGGAAAAAATTCGGT
TAAGGCCAGGGGGAAAGAAAAAATATAAATTAAAACATATAGTATGGGCAAGCAGGGAGCTAGAACGATT
CGCAGTTAATCCTGGCCTGTTAGAAACATCAGAAGGCTGTAGACAAATACTGGGACAGCTACAACCATCC
CTTCAGACAGGATCAGAAGAACTTAGATCATTATATAATACAGTAGCAACCCTCTATTGTGTGCATCAAA
GGATAGAGATAAAAGACACCAAGGAAGCTTTAGACAAGATAGAGGAAGAGCAAAACAAAAGTAAGACCAC
CGCACAGCAAGCGGCCGCTGATCTTCAGACCTGGAGGAGGAGATATGAGGGACAATTGGAGAAGTGAATT
ATATAAATATAAAGTAGTAAAAATTGAACCATTAGGAGTAGCACCCACCAAGGCAAAGAGAAGAGTGGTG
CAGAGAGAAAAAAGAGCAGTGGGAATAGGAGCTTTGTTCCTTGGGTTCTTGGGAGCAGCAGGAAGCACTA
TGGGCGCAGCGTCAATGACGCTGACGGTACAGGCCAGACAATTATTGTCTGGTATAGTGCAGCAGCAGAA
CAATTTGCTGAGGGCTATTGAGGCGCAACAGCATCTGTTGCAACTCACAGTCTGGGGCATCAAGCAGCTC
CAGGCAAGAATCCTGGCTGTGGAAAGATACCTAAAGGATCAACAGCTCCTGGGGATTTGGGGTTGCTCTG
GAAAACTCATTTGCACCACTGCTGTGCCTTGGAATGCTAGTTGGAGTAATAAATCTCTGGAACAGATTTG
GAATCACACGACCTGGATGGAGTGGGACAGAGAAATTAACAATTACACAAGCTTAATACACTCCTTAATT
GAAGAATCGCAAAACCAGCAAGAAAAGAATGAACAAGAATTATTGGAATTAGATAAATGGGCAAGTTTGT
GGAATTGGTTTAACATAACAAATTGGCTGTGGTATATAAAATTATTCATAATGATAGTAGGAGGCTTGGT
AGGTTTAAGAATAGTTTTTGCTGTACTTTCTATAGTGAATAGAGTTAGGCAGGGATATTCACCATTATCG
TTTCAGACCCACCTCCCAACCCCGAGGGGACCCATGCATTGCATCTCAATTAGTCAGCAACCAGGTGTGG
AAAGTCCCCAGGCTCCCCAGCAGGCAGAAGTATGCAAAGCATGCGTCTCAATTAGTCAGCAACCATAGTC
CCGCCCCTAACTCCGCCCATCCCGCCCCTAACTCCGCCCAGTTCCGCCCATTCTCCGCCCCATGGCTGAC
TAATTTTTTTTATTTATGCAGAGGCCGAGGCCGCCTCGGCCTCTGAGCTATTCCAGAAGTAGTGAGGAGG
CTTTTTTGGAGGCCTAGGCTTTTGCAAAAAGCTTTCTAGAGGTACCACCGGAGCTTACCATGACCGAGTA
CAAGCCCACGGTGCGCCTCGCCACCCGCGACGACGTCCCCAGGGCCGTACGCACCCTCGCCGCCGCGTTC
GCCGACTACCCCGCCACGCGCCACACCGTCGATCCGGACCGCCACATCGAGCGGGTCACCGAGCTGCAAG
AACTCTTCCTCACGCGCGTCGGGCTCGACATCGGCAAGGTGTGGGTCGCGGACGACGGCGCCGCCGTGGC
GGTCTGGACCACGCCGGAGAGCGTCGAAGCGGGGGCGGTGTTCGCCGAGATCGGCCCGCGCATGGCCGAG
TTGAGCGGTTCCCGGCTGGCCGCGCAGCAACAGATGGAAGGCCTCCTGGCGCCGCACCGGCCCAAGGAGC
CCGCGTGGTTCCTGGCCACCGTCGGCGTCTCGCCCGACCACCAGGGCAAGGGTCTGGGCAGCGCCGTCGT
GCTCCCCGGAGTGGAGGCGGCCGAGCGCGCCGGGGTGCCCGCCTTCCTGGAGACCTCCGCGCCCCGCAAC
CTCCCCTTCTACGAGCGGCTCGGCTTCACCGTCACCGCCGACGTCGAGGTGCCCGAAGGACCGCGCACCT
GGTGCATGACCCGCAAGCCCGGTGCCAGTTAACGAATTCTAGATCTTGAGACAAATGGCAGTATTCATCC
ACAATTTTAAAAGAAAAGGGGGGATTGGGGGGTACAGTGCAGGGGAAAGAATAGTAGACATAATAGCAAC
AGACATACAAACTAAAGAATTACAAAAACAAATTACAAAAATTCAAAATTTTCGGGTTTATTACAGGGAC
AGCAGAGATCCACTTTGGCGCCGGCTCGAGGCCTGCAGGTGCAAAGATGGATAAAGTTTTAAACAGAGAG
GAATCTTTGCAGCTAATGGACCTTCTAGGTCTTGAAAGGAGTGGGAATTGGCTCCGGTGCCCGTCAGTGG
GCAGAGCGCACATCGCCCACAGTCCCCGAGAAGTTGGGGGGAGGGGTCGGCAATTGAACCGGTGCCTAGA
GAAGGTGGCGCGGGGTAAACTGGGAAAGTGATGTCGTGTACTGGCTCCGCCTTTTTCCCGAGGGTGGGGG
AGAACCGTATATAAGTGCAGTAGTCGCCGTGAACGTTCTTTTTCGCAACGGGTTTGCCGCCAGAACACAG
GTAAGTGCCGTGTGTGGTTCCCGCGGGCCTGGCCTCTTTACGGGTTATGGCCCTTGCGTGCCTTGAATTA
CTTCCACCTGGCTGCAGTACGTGATTCTTGATCCCGAGCTTCGGGTTGGAAGTGGGTGGGAGAGTTCGAG
GCCTTGCGCTTAAGGAGCCCCTTCGCCTCGTGCTTGAGTTGAGGCCTGGCCTGGGCGCTGGGGCCGCCGC
GTGCGAATCTGGTGGCACCTTCGCGCCTGTCTCGCTGCTTTCGATAAGTCTCTAGCCATTTAAAATTTTT
GATGACCTGCTGCGACGCTTTTTTTCTGGCAAGATAGTCTTGTAAATGCGGGCCAAGATCTGCACACTGG
TATTTCGGTTTTTGGGGCCGCGGGCGGCGACGGGGCCCGTGCGTCCCAGCGCACATGTTCGGCGAGGCGG
GGCCTGCGAGCGCGGCCACCGAGAATCGGACGGGGGTAGTCTCAAGCTGGCCGGCCTGCTCTGGTGCCTG
GCCTCGCGCCGCCGTGTATCGCCCCGCCCTGGGCGGCAAGGCTGGCCCGGTCGGCACCAGTTGCGTGAGC
GGAAAGATGGCCGCTTCCCGGCCCTGCTGCAGGGAGCTCAAAATGGAGGACGCGGCGCTCGGGAGAGCGG
GCGGGTGAGTCACCCACACAAAGGAAAAGGGCCTTTCCGTCCTCAGCCGTCGCTTCATGTGACTCCACGG
AGTACCGGGCGCCGTCCAGGCACCTCGATTAGTTCTCGAGCTTTTGGAGTACGTCGTCTTTAGGTTGGGG
GGAGGGGTTTTATGCGATGGAGTTTCCCCACACTGAGTGGGTGGAGACTGAAGTTAGGCCAGCTTGGCAC
TTGATGTAATTCTCCTTGGAATTTGCCCTTTTTGAGTTTGGATCTTGGTTCATTCTCAAGCCTCAGACAG
TGGTTCAAAGTTTTTTTCTTCCATTTCAGGTGTCGTGAGGCTAGCACCGCCACCATGTCCATACTTGCCA
AAATGGGGGACTGGCAGGACCGTCACGACGGCACCAGCAACGGGACGGCACGGTTGCCCCAGCTGGGCAC
TGTAGGTCAATCTCCCTACACGAGCGCCCCGCCGCTGTCCCACACCCCCAATGCCGACTTCCAGCCCCCA
TACTTCCCCCCACCCTACCAGCCTATCTACCCCCAGTCGCAAGATCCTTACTCCCACGTCAACGACCCCT
ACAGCCTGAACCCCCTGCACGCCCAGCCGCAGCCGCAGCACCCAGGCTGGCCCGGCCAGAGGCAGAGCCA
GGAGTCTGGGCTCCTGCACACGCACCGGGGGCTGCCTCACCAGCTGTCGGGCCTGGATCCTCGCAGGGAC
TACAGGCGGCACGAGGACCTCCTGCACGGCCCACACGCGCTCAGCTCAGGACTCGGAGACCTCTCGATCC
ACTCCTTACCTCACGCCATCGAGGAGGTCCCGCATGTAGAAGACCCGGGTATTAACATCCCAGATCAAAC
TGTAATTAAGAAAGGCCCCGTGTCCCTGTCCAAGTCCAACAGCAATGCCGTCTCCGCCATCCCTATTAAC
AAGGACAACCTCTTCGGCGGCGTGGTGAACCCCAACGAAGTCTTCTGTTCAGTTCCGGGTCGCCTCTCGC
TCCTCAGCTCCACCTCGAAGTACAAGGTCACGGTGGCGGAAGTGCAGCGGCGGCTCTCACCACCCGAGTG
TCTCAACGCGTCGCTGCTGGGCGGAGTGCTCCGGAGGGCGAAGTCTAAAAATGGAGGAAGATCTTTAAGA
GAAAAACTGGACAAAATAGGATTAAATCTGCCTGCAGGGAGACGTAAAGCTGCCAACGTTACCCTGCTCA
CATCACTAGTAGAGGGAGAAGCTGTCCACCTAGCCAGGGACTTTGGGTACGTGTGCGAAACCGAATTTCC
TGCCAAAGCAGTAGCTGAATTTCTCAACCGACAACATTCCGATCCCAATGAGCAAGTGACAAGAAAAAAC
ATGCTCCTGGCTACAAAACAGATATGCAAAGAGTTCACCGACCTGCTGGCTCAGGACCGATCTCCCCTGG
GGAACTCACGGCCCAACCCCATCCTGGAGCCCGGCATCCAGAGCTGCTTGACCCACTTCAACCTCATCTC
CCACGGCTTCGGCAGCCCCGCGGTGTGTGCCGCGGTCACGGCCCTGCAGAACTATCTCACCGAGGCCCTC
AAGGCCATGGACAAAATGTACCTCAGCAACAACCCCAACAGCCACACGGACAACAACGCCAAAAGCAGTG
ACAAAGAGGAGAAGCACAGAAAGTAGTAATGAACTAGTCCGTAACTTGAAAGTATTTCGATTTCTTGGCT
TTATATATCTTGTGGAAAGGACGAAAGCTGTCCTTGCGGACTCTTCCTACGCGTTAAGTCGACAATCAAC
CTCTGGATTACAAAATTTGTGAAAGATTGACTGGTATTCTTAACTATGTTGCTCCTTTTACGCTATGTGG
ATACGCTGCTTTAATGCCTTTGTATCATGCTATTGCTTCCCGTATGGCTTTCATTTTCTCCTCCTTGTAT
AAATCCTGGTTGCTGTCTCTTTATGAGGAGTTGTGGCCCGTTGTCAGGCAACGTGGCGTGGTGTGCACTG
TGTTTGCTGACGCAACCCCCACTGGTTGGGGCATTGCCACCACCTGTCAGCTCCTTTCCGGGACTTTCGC
TTTCCCCCTCCCTATTGCCACGGCGGAACTCATCGCCGCCTGCCTTGCCCGCTGCTGGACAGGGGCTCGG
CTGTTGGGCACTGACAATTCCGTGGTGTTGTCGGGGAAATCATCGTCCTTTCCTTGGCTGCTCGCCTGTG
TTGCCACCTGGATTCTGCGCGGGACGTCCTTCTGCTACGTCCCTTCGGCCCTCAATCCAGCGGACCTTCC
TTCCCGCGGCCTGCTGCCGGCTCTGCGGCCTCTTCCGCGTCTTCGCCTTCGCCCTCAGACGAGTCGGATC
TCCCTTTGGGCCGCCTCCCCGCGTCGACTTTAAGACCAATGACTTACAAGGCAGCTGTAGATCTTAGCCA
CTTTTTAAAAGAAAAGGGGGGACTGGAAGGGCTAATTCACTCCCAACGAAGACAAGATCTGCTTTTTGCT
TGTACTGGGTCTCTCTGGTTAGACCAGATCTGAGCCTGGGAGCTCTCTGGCTAACTAGGGAACCCACTGC
TTAAGCCTCAATAAAGCTTGCCTTGAGTGCTTCAAGTAGTGTGTGCCCGTCTGTTGTGTGACTCTGGTAA
CTAGAGATCCCTCAGACCCTTTTAGTCAGTGTGGAAAATCTCTAGCAGTACGTATAGTAGTTCATGTCAT
CTTATTATTCAGTATTTATAACTTGCAAAGAAATGAATATCAGAGAGTGAGAGGAACTTGTTTATTGCAG
CTTATAATGGTTACAAATAAAGCAATAGCATCACAAATTTCACAAATAAAGCATTTTTTTCACTGCATTC
TAGTTGTGGTTTGTCCAAACTCATCAATGTATCTTATCATGTCTGGCTCTAGCTATCCCGCCCCTAACTC
CGCCCATCCCGCCCCTAACTCCGCCCAGTTCCGCCCATTCTCCGCCCCATGGCTGACTAATTTTTTTTAT
TTATGCAGAGGCCGAGGCCGCCTCGGCCTCTGAGCTATTCCAGAAGTAGTGAGGAGGCTTTTTTGGAGGC
CTAGGGACGTACCCAATTCGCCCTATAGTGAGTCGTATTACGCGCGCTCACTGGCCGTCGTTTTACAACG
TCGTGACTGGGAAAACCCTGGCGTTACCCAACTTAATCGCCTTGCAGCACATCCCCCTTTCGCCAGCTGG
CGTAATAGCGAAGAGGCCCGCACCGATCGCCCTTCCCAACAGTTGCGCAGCCTGAATGGCGAATGGG
[124 nt withheld, positions 6998-7121]
C
[91 nt withheld, positions 7123-7213]
A
[49 nt withheld, positions 7215-7263]
CCTTTGACGTTGGAGTCCACGTTCTTT
[37 nt withheld, positions 7291-7327]
ACCCTATCTCGGTCTATTCTTTTGATTTATAAGGGATTTTGCCGATTTCGGCCTATTGGTTAAAAAATGA
GCTGATTTAACAAAAATTTAACGCGAATTTTAACAAAATATTAACGCTTACAATTTAGGTGGCACTTTTC
GGGGAAATGTGCGCGGAACCCCTATTTGTTTATTTTTCTAAATACATTCAAATATGTATCCGCTCATGAG
ACAATAACCCTGATAAATGCTTCAATAATATTGAAAAAGGAAGAGTATGAGTATTCAACATTTCCGTGTC
GCCCTTATTCCCTTTTTTGCGGCATTTTGCCTTCCTGTTTTTGCTCACCCAGAAACGCTGGTGAAAGTAA
AAGATGCTGAAGATCAGTTGGGTGCACGAGTGGGTTACATCGAACTGGATCTCAACAGCGGTAAGATCCT
TGAGAGTTTTCGCCCCGAAGAACGTTTTCCAATGATGAGCACTTTTAAAGTTCTGCTATGTGGCGCGGTA
TTATCCCGTATTGACGCCGGGCAAGAGCAACTCGGTCGCCGCATACACTATTCTCAGAATGACTTGGTTG
AGTACTCACCAGTCACAGAAAAGCATCTTACGGATGGCATGACAGTAAGAGAATTATGCAGTGCTGCCAT
AACCATGAGTGATAACACTGCGGCCAACTTACTTCTGACAACGATCGGAGGACCGAAGGAGCTAACCGCT
TTTTTGCACAACATGGGGGATCATGTAACTCGCCTTGATCGTTGGGAACCGGAGCTGAATGAAGCCATAC
CAAACGACGAGCGTGACACCACGATGCCTGTAGCAATGGCAACAACGTTGCGCAAACTATTAACTGGCGA
ACTACTTACTCTAGCTTCCCGGCAACAATTAATAGACTGGATGGAGGCGGATAAAGTTGCAGGACCACTT
CTGCGCTCGGCCCTTCCGGCTGGCTGGTTTATTGCTGATAAATCTGGAGCCGGTGAGCGTGGGTCTCGCG
GTATCATTGCAGCACTGGGGCCAGATGGTAAGCCCTCCCGTATCGTAGTTATCTACACGACGGGGAGTCA
GGCAACTATGGATGAACGAAATAGACAGATCGCTGAGATAGGTGCCTCACTGATTAAGCATTGGTAACTG
TCAGACCAAGTTTACTCATATATACTTTAGATTGATTTAAAACTTCATTTTTAATTTAAAAGGATCTAGG
TGAAGATCCTTTTTGATAATCTCATGACCAAAATCCCTTAACGTGAGTTTTCGTTCCACTGAGCGTCAGA
CCCCGTAGAAAAGATCAAAGGATCTTCTTGAGATCCTTTTTTTCTGCGCGTAATCTGCTGCTTGCAAACA
AAAAAACCACCGCTACCAGCGGTGGTTTGTTTGCCGGATCAAGAGCTACCAACTCTTTTTCCGAAGGTAA
CTGGCTTCAGCAGAGCGCAGATACCAAATACTGTTCTTCTAGTGTAGCCGTAGTTAGGCCACCACTTCAA
GAACTCTGTAGCACCGCCTACATACCTCGCTCTGCTAATCCTGTTACCAGTGGCTGCTGCCAGTGGCGAT
AAGTCGTGTCTTACCGGGTTGGACTCAAGACGATAGTTACCGGATAAGGCGCAGCGGTCGGGCTGAACGG
GGGGTTCGTGCACACAGCCCAGCTTGGAGCGAACGACCTACACCGAACTGAGATACCTACAGCGTGAGCT
ATGAGAAAGCGCCACGCTTCCCGAAGGGAGAAAGGCGGACAGGTATCCGGTAAGCGGCAGGGTCGGAACA
GGAGAGCGCACGAGGGAGCTTCCAGGGGGAAACGCCTGGTATCTTTATAGTCCTGTCGGGTTTCGCCACC
TCTGACTTGAGCGTCGATTTTTGTGATGCTCGTCAGGGGGGCGGAGCCTATGGAAAAACGCCAGCAACGC
GGCCTTTTTACGGTTCCTGGCCTTTTGCTGGCCTTTTGCTCACATGTTCTTTCCTGCGTTATCCCCTGAT
TCTGTGGATAACCGTATTACCGCCTTTGAGTGAGCTGATACCGCTCGCCGCAGCCGAACGACCGAGCGCA
GCGAGTCAGTGAGCGAGGAAGCGGAAGAGCGCCCAATACGCAAACCGCCTCTCCCCGCGCGTTGGCCGAT
TCATTAATGCAGCTGGCACGACAGGTTTCCCGACTGGAAAGCGGGCAGTGAGCGCAACGCAATTAATGTG
AGTTAGCTCACTCATTAGGCACCCCAGGCTTTACACTTTATGCTTCCGGCTCGTATGTTGTGTGGAATTG
TGAGCGGATAACAATTTCACACAGGAAACAGCTATGACCATGATTACGCCAAGCGCGCAATTAACCCTCA
CTAAAGGGAACAAAAGCTGGAGCTGCAAGC
