>Addgene plasmid #141813 | TFORF1328 | depositor partial sequence | sequence record 277576 | Insert
ACCGCCACCATGTCCATACTTGCCAAAATGGGGGACTGGCAGGACCGTCACGACGGCACCAGCAACGGGA
CGGCACGGTTGCCCCAGCTGGGCACTGTAGGTCAATCTCCCTACACGAGCGCCCCGCCGCTGTCCCACAC
CCCCAATGCCGACTTCCAGCCCCCATACTTCCCCCCACCCTACCAGCCTATCTACCCCCAGTCGCAAGAT
CCTTACTCCCACGTCAACGACCCCTACAGCCTGAACCCCCTGCACGCCCAGCCGCAGCCGCAGCACCCAG
GCTGGCCCGGCCAGAGGCAGAGCCAGGAGTCTGGGCTCCTGCACACGCACCGGGGGCTGCCTCACCAGCT
GTCGGGCCTGGATCCTCGCAGGGACTACAGGCGGCACGAGGACCTCCTGCACGGCCCACACGCGCTCAGC
TCAGGACTCGGAGACCTCTCGATCCACTCCTTACCTCACGCCATCGAGGAGGTCCCGCATGTAGAAGACC
CGGGTATTAACATCCCAGATCAAACTGTAATTAAGAAAGGCCCCGTGTCCCTGTCCAAGTCCAACAGCAA
TGCCGTCTCCGCCATCCCTATTAACAAGGACAACCTCTTCGGCGGCGTGGTGAACCCCAACGAAGTCTTC
TGTTCAGTTCCGGGTCGCCTCTCGCTCCTCAGCTCCACCTCGAAGTACAAGGTCACGGTGGCGGAAGTGC
AGCGGCGGCTCTCACCACCCGAGTGTCTCAACGCGTCGCTGCTGGGCGGAGTGCTCCGGAGGGCGAAGTC
TAAAAATGGAGGAAGATCTTTAAGAGAAAAACTGGACAAAATAGGATTAAATCTGCCTGCAGGGAGACGT
AAAGCTGCCAACGTTACCCTGCTCACATCACTAGTAGAGGGAGAAGCTGTCCACCTAGCCAGGGACTTTG
GGTACGTGTGCGAAACCGAATTTCCTGCCAAAGCAGTAGCTGAATTTCTCAACCGACAACATTCCGATCC
CAATGAGCAAGTGACAAGAAAAAACATGCTCCTGGCTACAAAACAGATATGCAAAGAGTTCACCGACCTG
CTGGCTCAGGACCGATCTCCCCTGGGGAACTCACGGCCCAACCCCATCCTGGAGCCCGGCATCCAGAGCT
GCTTGACCCACTTCAACCTCATCTCCCACGGCTTCGGCAGCCCCGCGGTGTGTGCCGCGGTCACGGCCCT
GCAGAACTATCTCACCGAGGCCCTCAAGGCCATGGACAAAATGTACCTCAGCAACAACCCCAACAGCCAC
ACGGACAACAACGCCAAAAGCAGTGACAAAGAGGAGAAGCACAGAAAGTAGTAATGAACTAGTCCGTAAC
TTGAAAGTATTTCGATTTCTTGGCTTTATATATCTTGTGGAAAGGACGAAAGCTGTCCTTGCGGACTCTT
CCT
