>Addgene plasmid #141813 | TFORF1328 | depositor partial sequence | sequence record 277577 | Barcode
AAGCTGTCCTTGCGGACTCTTCCT
